Addgene plasmid #216792: T7_CC_Vpx-SIV_WPRE_IVT_Template
Purpose: Template for in vitro transcription of Vpx (SIV).
Depositing lab: Daniel Bauer. Depositing organization: Boston Children's Hospital. Publication: Enhancing prime editing in hematopoietic stem and progenitor cells by modulating nucleotide metabolism. Levesque S, Cosentino A, Verma A, Genovese P, Bauer DE. Nat Biotechnol. 2024 May 28. doi: 10.1038/s41587-024-02266-4. PubMed 38806736.
Backbone
  Vector backbone: pBR322
  Total vector size (bp): 4179
  Vector type: Mammalian Expression
Growth in bacteria
  Bacterial resistance: Ampicillin, 100 μg/mL
  Growth temperature: 37°C
  Growth strain: DH5alpha
  Copy number: High Copy
Gene/Insert
  Gene/Insert name: Vpx (SIV)
  Species: H. sapiens (human)
  Insert size (bp): 342
  Promoter: T7
  Cloning method: Restriction Enzyme; 5′ cloning site XbaI (not destroyed); 3′ cloning site AgeI (not destroyed)
  Sequencing primers: 5′ CGCAAATGGGCGGTAGGCGTG; 3′ CAGGAAACAGCTATGAC
Terms and licenses: Academic/Nonprofit Terms; Industry Terms: Not Available to Industry
Depositor comments: Derived from pT7-PEmax for IVT (Addgene 178113). The template must be amplified by PCR using a forward primer designed to rectify a T7 promoter inactivating mutation and a reverse primer that appends a poly(A) tail to the 3’ UTR. The vector has been designed for co-transcriptional capping with CleanCap AG.
How to cite: T7_CC_Vpx-SIV_WPRE_IVT_Template was a gift from Daniel Bauer (Addgene plasmid # 216792 ; http://n2t.net/addgene:216792 ; RRID:Addgene_216792)
