[The description below was written by a language model from this plasmid's Addgene catalogue record and pLannotate feature annotations shown in this document.]
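Description:
T7_CC_Vpx-SIV_WPRE_IVT_Template is a 4,179 bp, high-copy bacterial plasmid built on a pBR322-type backbone. It serves as a template for in vitro transcription of mRNA encoding the Vpx accessory protein of simian immunodeficiency virus. It is propagated in E. coli through a ColE1/pMB1-family origin and selected with ampicillin via the β-lactamase gene and its native promoter. Backbone remnants detected in the sequence include a lac promoter/operator with CAP site, a lacI fragment and a fragment of the pBR322 bom region. The catalogue lists the vector type as mammalian expression and the insert species as human, although the annotated coding sequence matches SIV Vpx.

The roughly 340 bp vpx open reading frame sits between XbaI and AgeI sites and is followed by a WPRE, which here forms part of the 3′ untranslated region and generally enhances transcript stability and expression. A CMV enhancer and promoter lie upstream, spanning the plasmid's numbering origin. The T7 promoter named in the record is not picked up by the automated annotation. This fits the depositor's note that the T7 promoter carries an inactivating mutation. Only short fragments of a bGH polyadenylation signal and an SV40 promoter lie downstream.

According to the depositor, the plasmid derives from a PEmax IVT vector and is not transcribed directly. The cassette is first PCR-amplified with a forward primer that repairs the T7 promoter and a reverse primer that adds a poly(A) tail, and the design supports co-transcriptional capping with CleanCap AG. Vpx directs proteasomal degradation of the host factor SAMHD1. The associated publication concerns modulating nucleotide metabolism to enhance prime editing in hematopoietic stem and progenitor cells.
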