Features (pLannotate 1.2.2; 16 found; start..end, strand, type, name):
      1..204     +  promoter       CMV promoter: human cytomegalovirus (CMV) immediate early promoter
    319..654     +  CDS            vpx: VPX_SIVSP - Experimental evidence at protein level: Swiss-Prot protein existence level 1. Plays a role in nuclear translocation of the viral pre- integration complex (PIC), thus is required for the virus to infect non-dividing cells. Targets specific host proteins for degradation by the 26S proteasome. Acts by associating with the cellular CUL4A-DDB1 E3 ligase complex through direct interaction with host VPRPB/DCAF-1. This change in the E3 ligase substrate specificity results in the degradation of host SAMHD1. In turn, SAMHD1 depletion allows viral replication in host myeloid cells by preventi
    686..1274    +  misc_feature   WPRE: woodchuck hepatitis virus posttranscriptional regulatory element
   1275..1295    +  misc_feature   MCS (fragment): pBluescript multiple cloning site
   1306..1333    +  polyA_signal   bGH poly(A) signal (fragment): bovine growth hormone polyadenylation signal
   1337..1358    +  promoter       SV40 promoter (fragment): SV40 enhancer and early promoter
   1363..1379    +  misc_feature   MCS (fragment): pBluescript multiple cloning site
   1428..1444    -  protein_bind   lac operator: The lac repressor binds to the lac operator to inhibit transcription in E. coli. This inhibition can be relieved by adding lactose or isopropyl-β-D-thiogalactopyranoside (IPTG). lac repressor encoded by lacI
   1452..1482    -  promoter       lac promoter: promoter for the E. coli lac operon
   1497..1518    -  protein_bind   CAP binding site: CAP binding activates transcription in the presence of cAMP. E. coli catabolite activator protein
   1531..1623    -  CDS            lacI (fragment): lac repressor; lacI; The lac repressor binds to the lac operator to inhibit transcription in E. coli. This inhibition can be relieved by adding lactose or isopropyl-β-D-thiogalactopyranoside (IPTG).
   1806..2394    -  rep_origin     ori: high-copy-number ColE1/pMB1/pBR322/pUC origin of replication
   2565..3425    -  CDS            AmpR: β-lactamase; bla; confers resistance to ampicillin, carbenicillin, and related antibiotics
   3426..3530    -  promoter       AmpR promoter: bla
   3601..3645    -  misc_feature   bom (fragment): basis of mobility region from pBR322
   3800..4179    +  enhancer       CMV enhancer: human cytomegalovirus immediate early enhancer
>Addgene plasmid #216792 | T7_CC_Vpx-SIV_WPRE_IVT_Template | addgene full sequence | sequence record 426914 | Addgene NGS Result
GTGATGCGGTTTTGGCAGTACATCAATGGGCGTGGATAGCGGTTTGACTCACGGGGATTTCCAAGTCTCC
ACCCCATTGACGTCAATGGGAGTTTGTTTTGGCACCAAAATCAACGGGACTTTCCAAAATGTCGTAACAA
CTCCGCCCCATTGACGCAAATGGGCGGTAGGCGTGTACGGTGGGAGGTCTATATAAGCAGAGCTGGTTTA
GTGAACCGTCAGATCTCGAGCTCGGTACCTAATACGACACACTATAAGGGACTCACTATTTGTTTTCGCG
CCCAGTTGCAAAAAGTGTCGCTTAAGTCTAGAGCCACCATGTCAGATCCCAGGGAGAGAATCCCACCTGG
AAACAGTGGAGAAGAGACAATAGGAGAGGCCTTCGAATGGCTAAACAGAACAGTAGAGGAGATAAACAGA
GAGGCAGTAAACCACCTACCAAGGGAGCTGATTTTCCAGGTTTGGCAAAGGTCTTGGGAATACTGGCATG
ATGAACAAGGGATGTCACAAAGCTATGTAAAATACAGATACTTGTGTTTAATGCAAAAGGCTTTATTTAT
GCATTGCAAGAAAGGCTGTAGATGTCTAGGGGAAGGACACGGGGCAGGAGGATGGAGACCAGGACCTCCT
CCTCCTCCCCCTCCAGGACTAGCATGATAACCCGGGACCGGTCAAGCTTATCGATAATCAACCTCTGGAT
TACAAAATTTGTGAAAGATTGACTGGTATTCTTAACTATGTTGCTCCTTTTACGCTATGTGGATACGCTG
CTTTAATGCCTTTGTATCATGCTATTGCTTCCCGTATGGCTTTCATTTTCTCCTCCTTGTATAAATCCTG
GTTGCTGTCTCTTTATGAGGAGTTGTGGCCCGTTGTCAGGCAACGTGGCGTGGTGTGCACTGTGTTTGCT
GACGCAACCCCCACTGGTTGGGGCATTGCCACCACCTGTCAGCTCCTTTCCGGGACTTTCGCTTTCCCCC
TCCCTATTGCCACGGCGGAACTCATCGCCGCCTGCCTTGCCCGCTGCTGGACAGGGGCTCGGCTGTTGGG
CACTGACAATTCCGTGGTGTTGTCGGGGAAATCATCGTCCTTTCCTTGGCTGCTCGCCTGTGTTGCCACC
TGGATTCTGCGCGGGACGTCCTTCTGCTACGTCCCTTCGGCCCTCAATCCAGCGGACCTTCCTTCCCGCG
GCCTGCTGCCGGCTCTGCGGCCTCTTCCGCGTCTTCGCCTTCGCCCTCAGACGAGTCGGATCTCCCTTTG
GGCCGCCTCCCCGCATCGATACCGTCGACCTCGAGACCTAGAAAACATGCTGGGGATGCGGTGGGCTCTA
TGGCTTCTGAGGCGGAAAGAACCAGCTGGGGCTCGATACCGTCGACCTCTAGCTAGAGCTTGGCGTAATC
ATGGTCATAGCTGTTTCCTGTGTGAAATTGTTATCCGCTCACAATTCCACACAACATACGAGCCGGAAGC
ATAAAGTGTAAAGCCTAGGGTGCCTAATGAGTGAGCTAACTCACATTAATTGCGTTGCGCTCACTGCCCG
CTTTCCAGTCGGGAAACCTGTCGTGCCAGCTGCATTAATGAATCGGCCAACGCGCGGGGAGAGGCGGTTT
GCGTATTGGGCGCTCTTCCGCTTCCTCGCTCACTGACTCGCTGCGCTCGGTCGTTCGGCTGCGGCGAGCG
GTATCAGCTCACTCAAAGGCGGTAATACGGTTATCCACAGAATCAGGGGATAACGCAGGAAAGAACATGT
GAGCAAAAGGCCAGCAAAAGGCCAGGAACCGTAAAAAGGCCGCGTTGCTGGCGTTTTTCCATAGGCTCCG
CCCCCCTGACGAGCATCACAAAAATCGACGCTCAAGTCAGAGGTGGCGAAACCCGACAGGACTATAAAGA
TACCAGGCGTTTCCCCCTGGAAGCTCCCTCGTGCGCTCTCCTGTTCCGACCCTGCCGCTTACCGGATACC
TGTCCGCCTTTCTCCCTTCGGGAAGCGTGGCGCTTTCTCATAGCTCACGCTGTAGGTATCTCAGTTCGGT
GTAGGTCGTTCGCTCCAAGCTGGGCTGTGTGCACGAACCCCCCGTTCAGCCCGACCGCTGCGCCTTATCC
GGTAACTATCGTCTTGAGTCCAACCCGGTAAGACACGACTTATCGCCACTGGCAGCAGCCACTGGTAACA
GGATTAGCAGAGCGAGGTATGTAGGCGGTGCTACAGAGTTCTTGAAGTGGTGGCCTAACTACGGCTACAC
TAGAAGAACAGTATTTGGTATCTGCGCTCTGCTGAAGCCAGTTACCTTCGGAAAAAGAGTTGGTAGCTCT
TGATCCGGCAAACAAACCACCGCTGGTAGCGGTGGTTTTTTTGTTTGCAAGCAGCAGATTACGCGCAGAA
AAAAAGGATCTCAAGAAGATCCTTTGATCTTTTCTACGGGGTCTGACACTCAGTGGAACGAAAACTCACG
TTAAGGGATTTTGGTCATGAGATTATCAAAAAGGATCTTCACCTAGATCCTTTTAAATTAAAAATGAAGT
TTTAAATCAATCTAAAGTATATATGAGTAAACTTGGTCTGACAGTTACCAATGCTTAATCAGTGAGGCAC
CTATCTCAGCGATCTGTCTATTTCGTTCATCCATAGTTGCCTGACTCCCCGTCGTGTAGATAACTACGAT
ACGGGAGGGCTTACCATCTGGCCCCAGTGCTGCAATGATACCGCGAGACCCACGCTCACCGGCTCCAGAT
TTATCAGCAATAAACCAGCCAGCCGGAAGGGCCGAGCGCAGAAGTGGTCCTGCAACTTTATCCGCCTCCA
TCCAGTCTATTAATTGTTGCCGGGAAGCTAGAGTAAGTAGTTCGCCAGTTAATAGTTTGCGCAACGTTGT
TGCCATTGCTACAGGCATCGTGGTGTCACGCTCGTCGTTTGGTATGGCTTCATTCAGCTCCGGTTCCCAA
CGATCAAGGCGAGTTACATGATCCCCCATGTTGTGCAAAAAAGCGGTTAGCTCCTTCGGTCCTCCGATCG
TTGTCAGAAGTAAGTTGGCCGCAGTGTTATCACTCATGGTTATGGCAGCACTGCATAATTCTCTTACTGT
CATGCCATCCGTAAGATGCTTTTCTGTGACTGGTGAGTACTCAACCAAGTCATTCTGAGAATAGTGTATG
CGGCGACCGAGTTGCTCTTGCCCGGCGTCAATACGGGATAATACCGCGCCACATAGCAGAACTTTAAAAG
TGCTCATCATTGGAAAACGTTCTTCGGGGCGAAAACTCTCAAGGATCTTACCGCTGTTGAGATCCAGTTC
GATGTAACCCACTCGTGCACCCAACTGATCTTCAGCATCTTTTACTTTCACCAGCGTTTCTGGGTGAGCA
AAAACAGGAAGGCAAAATGCCGCAAAAAAGGGAATAAGGGCGACACGGAAATGTTGAATACTCATACTCT
TCCTTTTTCAATATTATTGAAGCATTTATCAGGGTTATTGTCTCATGAGCGGATACATATTTGAATGTAT
TTAGAAAAATAAACAAATAGGGGTTCCGCGCACATTTCCCCGAAAAGTGCCACCTGACGTCGACGGATCG
GGAGATCGATCTCCCGATCCCCTAGGGTCTACTCTCAGTACAATCTGCTCTGATGCCGCATAGTTAAGCC
AGTATCTGCTCCCTGCTTGTGTGTTGGAGGTCGCTGAGTAGTGCGCGAGCAAAATTTAAGCTACAACAAG
GCAAGGCTTGACCGACAATTGCATGAAGAATCTGCTTAGGGTTAGGCGTTTTGCGCTGCTTCGCGATGTA
CGGGCCAGATATACGCGTTGACATTGATTATTGACTAGTTATTAATAGTAATCAATTACGGGGTCATTAG
TTCATAGCCCATATATGGAGTTCCGCGTTACATAACTTACGGTAAATGGCCCGCCTGGCTGACCGCCCAA
CGACCCCCGCCCATTGACGTCAATAATGACGTATGTTCCCATAGTAACGCCAATAGGGACTTTCCATTGA
CGTCAATGGGTGGAGTATTTACGGTAAACTGCCCACTTGGCAGTACATCAAGTGTATCATATGCCAAGTA
CGCCCCCTATTGACGTCAATGACGGTAAATGGCCCGCCTGGCATTATGCCCAGTACATGACCTTATGGGA
CTTTCCTACTTGGCAGTACATCTACGTATTAGTCATCGCTATTACCATG
